LOCUS       Exported 9225 bp ds-DNA circular SYN 12-MAY-2021
DEFINITION  Expresses SARS-CoV-2 spike protein.
ACCESSION   .
VERSION     .
KEYWORDS    pcDNA3.1 SARS-CoV-2 S D614
SOURCE      synthetic DNA construct
  ORGANISM  synthetic DNA construct
REFERENCE   1 (bases 1 to 9225)
  AUTHORS   Yurkovetskiy L, Wang X, Pascal KE, Tomkins-Tinch C, Nyalile TP, Wang
            Y, Baum A, Diehl WE, Dauphin A, Carbone C, Veinotte K, Egri SB,
            Schaffner SF, Lemieux JE, Munro JB, Rafique A, Barve A, Sabeti PC,
            Kyratsous CA, Dudkina NV, Shen K, Luban J
  TITLE     Structural and Functional Analysis of the D614G SARS-CoV-2 Spike
            Protein Variant.
  JOURNAL   Cell. 2020 Sep 15. pii: S0092-8674(20)31229-0. doi:
            10.1016/j.cell.2020.09.032.
  PUBMED    32991842
REFERENCE   2 (bases 1 to 9225)
  AUTHORS   .
  TITLE     Direct Submission
  JOURNAL   Exported May 12, 2021 from SnapGene Server 1.1.58
            http://www.snapgene.com
FEATURES             Location/Qualifiers
     source          1..9225
                     /organism="synthetic DNA construct"
                     /mol_type="other DNA"
     primer_bind     complement(44..63)
                     /label=pRS-marker
                     /note="pRS vectors, use to sequence yeast selectable
                     marker"
     enhancer        235..614
                     /label=CMV enhancer
                     /note="human cytomegalovirus immediate early enhancer"
     promoter        615..818
                     /label=CMV promoter
                     /note="human cytomegalovirus (CMV) immediate early
                     promoter"
     primer_bind     769..789
                     /label=CMV-F
                     /note="Human CMV immediate early promoter, forward primer"
     primer_bind     863..882
                     /label=T7
                     /note="T7 promoter, forward primer"
     promoter        863..881
                     /label=T7 promoter
                     /note="promoter for bacteriophage T7 RNA polymerase"
     primer_bind     complement(4816..4833)
                     /label=BGH-rev
                     /note="Bovine growth hormone terminator, reverse primer.
                     Also called BGH reverse"
     polyA_signal    4822..5046
                     /label=bGH poly(A) signal
                     /note="bovine growth hormone polyadenylation signal"
     rep_origin      5092..5520
                     /direction=RIGHT
                     /label=f1 ori
                     /note="f1 bacteriophage origin of replication; arrow
                     indicates direction of (+) strand synthesis"
     primer_bind     complement(5179..5198)
                     /label=F1ori-R
                     /note="F1 origin, reverse primer"
     primer_bind     5389..5410
                     /label=F1ori-F
                     /note="F1 origin, forward primer"
     primer_bind     complement(5529..5549)
                     /label=pBABE 3'
                     /note="SV40 enhancer, reverse primer for pBABE vectors"
     promoter        5534..5863
                     /label=SV40 promoter
                     /note="SV40 enhancer and early promoter"
     rep_origin      5714..5849
                     /label=SV40 ori
                     /note="SV40 origin of replication"
     primer_bind     5776..5795
                     /label=SV40pro-F
                     /note="SV40 promoter/origin, forward primer"
     CDS             5930..6724
                     /codon_start=1
                     /gene="aph(3')-II (or nptII)"
                     /product="aminoglycoside phosphotransferase from Tn5"
                     /label=NeoR/KanR
                     /note="confers resistance to neomycin, kanamycin, and G418
                     (Geneticin(R))"
                     /translation="MIEQDGLHAGSPAAWVERLFGYDWAQQTIGCSDAAVFRLSAQGRP
                     VLFVKTDLSGALNELQDEAARLSWLATTGVPCAAVLDVVTEAGRDWLLLGEVPGQDLLS
                     SHLAPAEKVSIMADAMRRLHTLDPATCPFDHQAKHRIERARTRMEAGLVDQDDLDEEHQ
                     GLAPAELFARLKARMPDGEDLVVTHGDACLPNIMVENGRFSGFIDCGRLGVADRYQDIA
                     LATRDIAEELGGEWADRFLVLYGIAAPDSQRIAFYRLLDEFF"
     primer_bind     complement(5984..6003)
                     /label=Neo-R
                     /note="Neomycin resistance gene, reverse primer"
     primer_bind     6594..6613
                     /label=Neo-F
                     /note="Neomycin resistance gene, forward primer"
     polyA_signal    6898..7019
                     /label=SV40 poly(A) signal
                     /note="SV40 polyadenylation signal"
     primer_bind     complement(6935..6954)
                     /label=SV40pA-R
                     /note="SV40 polyA, reverse primer"
     primer_bind     6989..7008
                     /label=EBV-rev
                     /note="SV40 polyA terminator, reverse primer"
     primer_bind     complement(7068..7084)
                     /label=M13 rev
                     /note="common sequencing primer, one of multiple similar
                     variants"
     primer_bind     complement(7068..7084)
                     /label=M13 Reverse
                     /note="In lacZ gene. Also called M13-rev"
     primer_bind     complement(7081..7103)
                     /label=M13/pUC Reverse
                     /note="In lacZ gene"
     protein_bind    7092..7108
                     /label=lac operator
                     /bound_moiety="lac repressor encoded by lacI"
                     /note="The lac repressor binds to the lac operator to
                     inhibit transcription in E. coli. This inhibition can be
                     relieved by adding lactose or
                     isopropyl-beta-D-thiogalactopyranoside (IPTG)."
     promoter        complement(7116..7146)
                     /label=lac promoter
                     /note="promoter for the E. coli lac operon"
     protein_bind    7161..7182
                     /label=CAP binding site
                     /bound_moiety="E. coli catabolite activator protein"
                     /note="CAP binding activates transcription in the presence
                     of cAMP."
     primer_bind     complement(7299..7316)
                     /label=L4440
                     /note="L4440 vector, forward primer"
     rep_origin      complement(7470..8058)
                     /direction=LEFT
                     /label=ori
                     /note="high-copy-number ColE1/pMB1/pBR322/pUC origin of
                     replication"
     primer_bind     complement(7550..7569)
                     /label=pBR322ori-F
                     /note="pBR322 origin, forward primer"
     CDS             complement(8229..9089)
                     /codon_start=1
                     /gene="bla"
                     /product="beta-lactamase"
                     /label=AmpR
                     /note="confers resistance to ampicillin, carbenicillin, and
                     related antibiotics"
                     /translation="MSIQHFRVALIPFFAAFCLPVFAHPETLVKVKDAEDQLGARVGYI
                     ELDLNSGKILESFRPEERFPMMSTFKVLLCGAVLSRIDAGQEQLGRRIHYSQNDLVEYS
                     PVTEKHLTDGMTVRELCSAAITMSDNTAANLLLTTIGGPKELTAFLHNMGDHVTRLDRW
                     EPELNEAIPNDERDTTMPVAMATTLRKLLTGELLTLASRQQLIDWMEADKVAGPLLRSA
                     LPAGWFIADKSGAGERGSRGIIAALGPDGKPSRIVVIYTTGSQATMDERNRQIAEIGAS
                     LIKHW"
     primer_bind     8852..8871
                     /label=Amp-R
                     /note="Ampicillin resistance gene, reverse primer"
     promoter        complement(9090..9194)
                     /gene="bla"
                     /label=AmpR promoter
ORIGIN
        1 gacggatcgg gagatctccc gatcccctat ggtgcactct cagtacaatc tgctctgatg
       61 ccgcatagtt aagccagtat ctgctccctg cttgtgtgtt ggaggtcgct gagtagtgcg
      121 cgagcaaaat ttaagctaca acaaggcaag gcttgaccga caattgcatg aagaatctgc
      181 ttagggttag gcgttttgcg ctgcttcgcg atgtacgggc cagatatacg cgttgacatt
      241 gattattgac tagttattaa tagtaatcaa ttacggggtc attagttcat agcccatata
      301 tggagttccg cgttacataa cttacggtaa atggcccgcc tggctgaccg cccaacgacc
      361 cccgcccatt gacgtcaata atgacgtatg ttcccatagt aacgccaata gggactttcc
      421 attgacgtca atgggtggag tatttacggt aaactgccca cttggcagta catcaagtgt
      481 atcatatgcc aagtacgccc cctattgacg tcaatgacgg taaatggccc gcctggcatt
      541 atgcccagta catgacctta tgggactttc ctacttggca gtacatctac gtattagtca
      601 tcgctattac catggtgatg cggttttggc agtacatcaa tgggcgtgga tagcggtttg
      661 actcacgggg atttccaagt ctccacccca ttgacgtcaa tgggagtttg ttttggcacc
      721 aaaatcaacg ggactttcca aaatgtcgta acaactccgc cccattgacg caaatgggcg
      781 gtaggcgtgt acggtgggag gtctatataa gcagagctct ctggctaact agagaaccca
      841 ctgcttactg gcttatcgaa attaatacga ctcactatag ggagacccaa gctggctagc
      901 gtttaaacgg gccctctaga gccaccatgt ttgtgttctt ggtcttgttg cctttggttt
      961 caagtcagtg cgtgaatttg actacacgaa ctcagctgcc gcctgcctac accaattcct
     1021 tcacgcgagg ggtctactac ccagataaag tttttcggag tagtgttctc cactctaccc
     1081 aggacctttt cctccccttc tttagcaacg tcacatggtt ccatgcaata cacgttagcg
     1141 ggacgaatgg gaccaaacgc ttcgataatc cggtactccc gttcaatgat ggggtctact
     1201 tcgcttctac tgagaagtca aacattatcc gcggttggat attcggcaca acacttgatt
     1261 ctaaaactca gtctctcctg attgtgaata atgctaccaa tgttgtgatt aaggtctgcg
     1321 agttccaatt ttgcaatgac ccgttcctgg gcgtttatta tcataagaat aacaagagct
     1381 ggatggagtc tgagttccgc gtatactctt ctgccaataa ttgtaccttc gaatacgtca
     1441 gtcagccgtt cttgatggac ctcgaaggaa agcaaggcaa tttcaaaaac ctcagggagt
     1501 tcgtttttaa gaatatcgat ggttacttta agatatattc aaaacataca cccataaacc
     1561 ttgtccgaga tctgccgcaa ggatttagtg cacttgaacc gctggtcgat cttcctattg
     1621 gaattaacat tacccggttt caaactctgt tggctttgca ccggagttat cttacgccag
     1681 gcgacagctc cagtggatgg acggcagggg ctgctgcata ctatgtcggc taccttcaac
     1741 cccggacttt tctcctcaag tacaacgaga atgggaccat aacagacgct gtagattgtg
     1801 ctctggatcc ccttagcgaa acaaagtgca cgctcaagtc ctttacggtt gaaaaaggga
     1861 tctatcagac cagtaatttc cgcgtacaac ccaccgaaag cattgtacgg tttccgaaca
     1921 ttaccaatct gtgtcctttc ggtgaggttt tcaatgcgac ccggttcgca tcagtctacg
     1981 catggaaccg caagcgcatt agcaattgtg tcgccgatta tagcgtgctt tacaattctg
     2041 cctctttctc cacattcaag tgttatggtg tgtcacctac taagctcaat gacctgtgtt
     2101 ttacaaatgt ttacgccgac agctttgtca ttaggggcga tgaggtccgc cagattgcgc
     2161 ctgggcagac gggaaaaata gccgattata actataagct tcctgatgat tttaccggct
     2221 gtgtgatagc ctggaactca aacaatcttg attctaaagt gggaggaaac tataactatc
     2281 tctaccggct ctttcgcaag tccaacctca aaccgttcga gcgagacata agcacagaaa
     2341 tctaccaagc aggtagtacg ccgtgcaacg gggtagaagg gtttaattgt tacttcccgt
     2401 tgcagagtta cggatttcaa ccaaccaacg gagtagggta tcagccgtac cgcgttgtgg
     2461 ttctctcatt cgaacttctg catgcacccg cgacagtatg tggtccaaag aagtctacga
     2521 acctcgttaa gaataaatgc gtgaacttta actttaatgg cctgacaggg acgggggtcc
     2581 ttaccgagag caacaagaaa tttttgccgt tccagcagtt tgggagggat attgctgaca
     2641 ctaccgacgc agttcgcgac ccacagactc tggaaatact tgacatcaca ccttgctcat
     2701 ttggaggggt ctccgtcata acccctggta ctaacacatc taatcaagtt gctgttctct
     2761 atcaggatgt aaattgtaca gaggttcctg tagccatcca tgctgaccag ctgacaccca
     2821 cctggagggt ttatagtacc ggaagcaacg ttttccaaac tagagcaggt tgtttgattg
     2881 gtgctgagca cgtaaataac tcatacgaat gcgacatacc tattggagcg ggtatctgtg
     2941 caagctacca aactcaaacc aattcaccga ggcgcgcacg atccgttgcg agccaatcca
     3001 taattgccta cacgatgagc ctcggcgcag aaaactcagt tgcgtattcc aataacagca
     3061 ttgcaatccc tacaaatttt acgatcagtg ttacgaccga aatcctgccg gtatcaatga
     3121 cgaaaacaag cgtggactgc accatgtaca tctgtgggga tagtaccgag tgtagtaact
     3181 tgctgctcca gtatgggtca ttttgcactc aactcaacag agctttgaca ggcatcgccg
     3241 ttgaacaaga taaaaatacc caagaagtat ttgctcaagt caaacaaatt tacaagactc
     3301 ctcccataaa agactttgga gggttcaact tttcccagat attgccggac ccatcaaagc
     3361 caagcaagcg gtcatttatt gaagacttgc tcttcaacaa agttacactt gctgacgcgg
     3421 gattcattaa acagtatggt gactgtttgg gagatattgc ggcgcgggac ctgatatgtg
     3481 ctcaaaagtt caatgggctg acggtgctgc ccccgctgct tacggacgaa atgattgccc
     3541 aatacacatc tgctctcctt gccggtacca ttacttcagg gtggacgttc ggcgcaggag
     3601 ctgcccttca aatacctttt gcaatgcaaa tggcatatcg gttcaacgga ataggtgtca
     3661 cgcagaacgt attgtacgag aaccaaaagc tcattgcaaa tcaatttaac tcagcgatcg
     3721 gtaagataca ggactcactt agctctaccg cttccgccct ggggaagctg caagatgtcg
     3781 taaaccagaa cgctcaagcg cttaatacat tggttaaaca attatctagc aattttggtg
     3841 ctatcagttc cgttcttaac gacattttgt ctcggcttga caaggttgag gcggaagttc
     3901 aaatcgacag actcataaca ggacggctgc agtccctgca aacgtatgtc actcaacagc
     3961 tcattcgggc cgcggagatt cgggcaagcg caaaccttgc ggccacaaaa atgagtgaat
     4021 gtgtacttgg ccagtccaag agagttgatt tctgtggaaa aggataccac ctgatgtcct
     4081 tcccgcaatc tgcgccgcac ggcgttgttt ttttgcatgt aacttatgta cctgcgcaag
     4141 aaaaaaattt cacgactgcg cctgcaatat gtcatgacgg gaaggctcac ttcccaaggg
     4201 aaggcgtctt tgtatcaaat gggacgcatt ggttcgtcac gcagcgcaac ttttatgagc
     4261 cccagattat aactaccgac aacacattcg tcagcggcaa ttgtgatgtg gtaatcggca
     4321 tagtcaacaa taccgtatac gatcctttgc aacctgaact tgactcattc aaggaggaat
     4381 tggataagta tttcaaaaat catacctctc cagacgtcga tctcggtgat atatcaggta
     4441 taaatgcgtc agtcgtaaac atccagaagg agattgatcg cttgaacgag gttgctaaga
     4501 atttgaatga aagcctcatc gacctccagg aattagggaa atatgaacaa tacattaagt
     4561 ggccttggta catctggttg gggttcatcg caggactcat cgcgatcgtg atggttacca
     4621 taatgctttg ttgcatgacg agctgttgtt cctgtctgaa aggttgctgc tcttgcggca
     4681 gttgctgcaa gtttgatgag gacgattctg aaccagttct caaaggggta aaattgcatt
     4741 acacataaga attccaccac actggactag tggatccgag ctcggtacca agcttaagtt
     4801 taaaccgctg atcagcctcg actgtgcctt ctagttgcca gccatctgtt gtttgcccct
     4861 cccccgtgcc ttccttgacc ctggaaggtg ccactcccac tgtcctttcc taataaaatg
     4921 aggaaattgc atcgcattgt ctgagtaggt gtcattctat tctggggggt ggggtggggc
     4981 aggacagcaa gggggaggat tgggaagaca atagcaggca tgctggggat gcggtgggct
     5041 ctatggcttc tgaggcggaa agaaccagct ggggctctag ggggtatccc cnnnnnnnnn
     5101 nnnnnnnnnn nnnnnnnnnn nnnnnnnnnn nnnnnnnnnn nnnnnnnnnn nnnnnnnnnn
     5161 nnnnnnnnnn nnnnnnnnnn nnnnnnnnnn nnnnnnnnnn nnnnnnnnnn nnnnncnnnn
     5221 nnnnnnnnnn nnnnnnnnnn nnnnnnnnnn nnnnnnnnnn nnnnnnnnnn nnnnnnnnnn
     5281 nnnnnnnnnn nnnnnnnnnn nnnnnnnann nnnnnnnnnn nnnnnnnnnn nnnnnnnnnn
     5341 nnnnnnnnnn nnnnnnncct ttgacgttgg agtccacgtt ctttaatagt ggactcttgt
     5401 tccaaactgg aacaacactc aaccctatct cggtctattc ttttgattta taagggattt
     5461 tgccgatttc ggcctattgg ttaaaaaatg agctgattta acaaaaattt aacgcgaatt
     5521 aattctgtgg aatgtgtgtc agttagggtg tggaaagtcc ccaggctccc cagcaggcag
     5581 aagtatgcaa agcatgcatc tcaattagtc agcaaccagg tgtggaaagt ccccaggctc
     5641 cccagcaggc agaagtatgc aaagcatgca tctcaattag tcagcaacca tagtcccgcc
     5701 cctaactccg cccatcccgc ccctaactcc gcccagttcc gcccattctc cgccccatgg
     5761 ctgactaatt ttttttattt atgcagaggc cgaggccgcc tctgcctctg agctattcca
     5821 gaagtagtga ggaggctttt ttggaggcct aggcttttgc aaaaagctcc cgggagcttg
     5881 tatatccatt ttcggatctg atcaagagac aggatgagga tcgtttcgca tgattgaaca
     5941 agatggattg cacgcaggtt ctccggccgc ttgggtggag aggctattcg gctatgactg
     6001 ggcacaacag acaatcggct gctctgatgc cgccgtgttc cggctgtcag cgcaggggcg
     6061 cccggttctt tttgtcaaga ccgacctgtc cggtgccctg aatgaactgc aggacgaggc
     6121 agcgcggcta tcgtggctgg ccacgacggg cgttccttgc gcagctgtgc tcgacgttgt
     6181 cactgaagcg ggaagggact ggctgctatt gggcgaagtg ccggggcagg atctcctgtc
     6241 atctcacctt gctcctgccg agaaagtatc catcatggct gatgcaatgc ggcggctgca
     6301 tacgcttgat ccggctacct gcccattcga ccaccaagcg aaacatcgca tcgagcgagc
     6361 acgtactcgg atggaagccg gtcttgtcga tcaggatgat ctggacgaag agcatcaggg
     6421 gctcgcgcca gccgaactgt tcgccaggct caaggcgcgc atgcccgacg gcgaggatct
     6481 cgtcgtgacc catggcgatg cctgcttgcc gaatatcatg gtggaaaatg gccgcttttc
     6541 tggattcatc gactgtggcc ggctgggtgt ggcggaccgc tatcaggaca tagcgttggc
     6601 tacccgtgat attgctgaag agcttggcgg cgaatgggct gaccgcttcc tcgtgcttta
     6661 cggtatcgcc gctcccgatt cgcagcgcat cgccttctat cgccttcttg acgagttctt
     6721 ctgagcggga ctctggggtt cgaaatgacc gaccaagcga cgcccaacct gccatcacga
     6781 gatttcgatt ccaccgccgc cttctatgaa aggttgggct tcggaatcgt tttccgggac
     6841 gccggctgga tgatcctcca gcgcggggat ctcatgctgg agttcttcgc ccaccccaac
     6901 ttgtttattg cagcttataa tggttacaaa taaagcaata gcatcacaaa tttcacaaat
     6961 aaagcatttt tttcactgca ttctagttgt ggtttgtcca aactcatcaa tgtatcttat
     7021 catgtctgta taccgtcgac ctctagctag agcttggcgt aatcatggtc atagctgttt
     7081 cctgtgtgaa attgttatcc gctcacaatt ccacacaaca tacgagccgg aagcataaag
     7141 tgtaaagcct ggggtgccta atgagtgagc taactcacat taattgcgtt gcgctcactg
     7201 cccgctttcc agtcgggaaa cctgtcgtgc cagctgcatt aatgaatcgg ccaacgcgcg
     7261 gggagaggcg gtttgcgtat tgggcgctct tccgcttcct cgctcactga ctcgctgcgc
     7321 tcggtcgttc ggctgcggcg agcggtatca gctcactcaa aggcggtaat acggttatcc
     7381 acagaatcag gggataacgc aggaaagaac atgtgagcaa aaggccagca aaaggccagg
     7441 aaccgtaaaa aggccgcgtt gctggcgttt ttccataggc tccgcccccc tgacgagcat
     7501 cacaaaaatc gacgctcaag tcagaggtgg cgaaacccga caggactata aagataccag
     7561 gcgtttcccc ctggaagctc cctcgtgcgc tctcctgttc cgaccctgcc gcttaccgga
     7621 tacctgtccg cctttctccc ttcgggaagc gtggcgcttt ctcatagctc acgctgtagg
     7681 tatctcagtt cggtgtaggt cgttcgctcc aagctgggct gtgtgcacga accccccgtt
     7741 cagcccgacc gctgcgcctt atccggtaac tatcgtcttg agtccaaccc ggtaagacac
     7801 gacttatcgc cactggcagc agccactggt aacaggatta gcagagcgag gtatgtaggc
     7861 ggtgctacag agttcttgaa gtggtggcct aactacggct acactagaag aacagtattt
     7921 ggtatctgcg ctctgctgaa gccagttacc ttcggaaaaa gagttggtag ctcttgatcc
     7981 ggcaaacaaa ccaccgctgg tagcggtggt ttttttgttt gcaagcagca gattacgcgc
     8041 agaaaaaaag gatctcaaga agatcctttg atcttttcta cggggtctga cgctcagtgg
     8101 aacgaaaact cacgttaagg gattttggtc atgagattat caaaaaggat cttcacctag
     8161 atccttttaa attaaaaatg aagttttaaa tcaatctaaa gtatatatga gtaaacttgg
     8221 tctgacagtt accaatgctt aatcagtgag gcacctatct cagcgatctg tctatttcgt
     8281 tcatccatag ttgcctgact ccccgtcgtg tagataacta cgatacggga gggcttacca
     8341 tctggcccca gtgctgcaat gataccgcga gacccacgct caccggctcc agatttatca
     8401 gcaataaacc agccagccgg aagggccgag cgcagaagtg gtcctgcaac tttatccgcc
     8461 tccatccagt ctattaattg ttgccgggaa gctagagtaa gtagttcgcc agttaatagt
     8521 ttgcgcaacg ttgttgccat tgctacaggc atcgtggtgt cacgctcgtc gtttggtatg
     8581 gcttcattca gctccggttc ccaacgatca aggcgagtta catgatcccc catgttgtgc
     8641 aaaaaagcgg ttagctcctt cggtcctccg atcgttgtca gaagtaagtt ggccgcagtg
     8701 ttatcactca tggttatggc agcactgcat aattctctta ctgtcatgcc atccgtaaga
     8761 tgcttttctg tgactggtga gtactcaacc aagtcattct gagaatagtg tatgcggcga
     8821 ccgagttgct cttgcccggc gtcaatacgg gataataccg cgccacatag cagaacttta
     8881 aaagtgctca tcattggaaa acgttcttcg gggcgaaaac tctcaaggat cttaccgctg
     8941 ttgagatcca gttcgatgta acccactcgt gcacccaact gatcttcagc atcttttact
     9001 ttcaccagcg tttctgggtg agcaaaaaca ggaaggcaaa atgccgcaaa aaagggaata
     9061 agggcgacac ggaaatgttg aatactcata ctcttccttt ttcaatatta ttgaagcatt
     9121 tatcagggtt attgtctcat gagcggatac atatttgaat gtatttagaa aaataaacaa
     9181 ataggggttc cgcgcacatt tccccgaaaa gtgccacctg acgtc
//
